>Addgene plasmid #184446 | pVITRO1-TagRFP-NLS | addgene full sequence | sequence record 368237 | Addgene NGS Result
CCTGCAGGGCCTGAAATAACCTCTGAAAGAGGAACTTGGTTAGGTACCTTCTGAGGCGGAAAGAACCAGC
TGTGGAATGTGTGTCAGTTAGGGTGTGGAAAGTCCCCAGGCTCCCCAGCAGGCAGAAGTATGCAAAGCAT
GCATCTCAATTAGTCAGCAACCAGGTGTGGAAAGTCCCCAGGCTCCCCAGCAGGCAGAAGTATGCAAAGC
ATGCATCTCAATTAGTCAGCAACCATAGTCCCACTAGTGGAGCCGAGAGTAATTCATACAAAAGGAGGGA
TCGCCTTCGCAAGGGGAGAGCCCAGGGACCGTCCCTAAATTCTCACAGACCCAAATCCCTGTAGCCGCCC
CACGACAGCGCGAGGAGCATGCGCTCAGGGCTGAGCGCGGGGAGAGCAGAGCACACAAGCTCATAGACCC
TGGTCGTGGGGGGGAGGACCGGGGAGCTGGCGCGGGGCAAACTGGGAAAGCGGTGTCGTGTGCTGGCTCC
GCCCTCTTCCCGAGGGTGGGGGAGAACGGTATATAAGTGCGGCAGTCGCCTTGGACGTTCTTTTTCGCAA
CGGGTTTGCCGTCAGAACGCAGGTGAGGGGCGGGTGTGGCTTCCGCGGGCCGCCGAGCTGGAGGTCCTGC
TCCGAGCGGGCCGGGCCCCGCTGTCGTCGGCGGGGATTAGCTGCGAGCATTCCCGCTTCGAGTTGCGGGC
GGCGCGGGAGGCAGAGTGCGAGGCCTAGCGGCAACCCCGTAGCCTCGCCTCGTGTCCGGCTTGAGGCCTA
GCGTGGTGTCCGCGCCGCCGCCGCGTGCTACTCCGGCCGCACTCTGGTCTTTTTTTTTTTTGTTGTTGTT
GCCCTGCTGCCTTCGATTGCCGTTCAGCAATAGGGGCTAACAAAGGGAGGGTGCGGGGCTTGCTCGCCCG
GAGCCCGGAGAGGTCATGGTTGGGGAGGAATGGAGGGACAGGAGTGGCGGCTGGGGCCCGCCCGCCTTCG
GAGCACATGTCCGACGCCACCTGGATGGGGCGAGGCCTGGGGTTTTTCCCGAAGCAACCAGGCTGGGGTT
AGCGTGCCGAGGCCATGTGGCCCCAGCACCCGGCACGATCTGGCTTGGCGGCGCCGCGTTGCCCTGCCTC
CCTAACTAGGGTGAGGCCATCCCGTCCGGCACCAGTTGCGTGCGTGGAAAGATGGCCGCTCCCGGGCCCT
GTTGCAAGGAGCTCAAAATGGAGGACGCGGCAGCCCGGTGGAGCGGGCGGGTGAGTCACCCACACAAAGG
AAGAGGGCCTGGTCCCTCACCGGCTGCTGCTTCCTGTGACCCCGTGGTCCTATCGGCCGCAATAGTCACC
TCGGGCTTTTGAGCACGGCTAGTCGCGGCGGGGGGAGGGGATGTAATGGCGTTGGAGTTTGTTCACATTT
GGTGGGTGGAGACTAGTCAGGCCAGCCTGGCGCTGGAAGTCATTTTTGGAATTTGTCCCCTTGAGTTTTG
AGCGGAGCTAATTCTCGGGCTTCTTAGCGGTTCAAAGGTATCTTTTAAACCCTTTTTTAGGTGTTGTGAA
AACCACCGCTAATTCAAAGCAACCGGTGATATCAAAGATCTTGTACAGCTAGCTGGCCAGACATGATAAG
ATACATTGATGAGTTTGGACAAACCACAACTAGAATGCAGTGAAAAAAATGCTTTATTTGTGAAATTTGT
GATGCTATTGCTTTATTTGTAACCATTATAAGCTGCAATAAACAAGTTAACAACAACAATTGCATTCATT
TTATGTTTCAGGTTCAGGGGGAGGTGTGGGAGGTTTTTTAAAGCAAGTAAAACCTCTACAAATGTGGTAT
GGAAATGTTAATTAACTAGCCATGACCAAAATCCCTTAACGTGAGTTTTCGTTCCACTGAGCGTCAGACC
CCGTAGAAAAGATCAAAGGATCTTCTTGAGATCCTTTTTTTCTGCGCGTAATCTGCTGCTTGCAAACAAA
AAAACCACCGCTACCAGCGGTGGTTTGTTTGCCGGATCAAGAGCTACCAACTCTTTTTCCGAAGGTAACT
GGCTTCAGCAGAGCGCAGATACCAAATACTGTTCTTCTAGTGTAGCCGTAGTTAGGCCACCACTTCAAGA
ACTCTGTAGCACCGCCTACATACCTCGCTCTGCTAATCCTGTTACCAGTGGCTGCTGCCAGTGGCGATAA
GTCGTGTCTTACCGGGTTGGACTCAAGACGATAGTTACCGGATAAGGCGCAGCGGTCGGGCTGAACGGGG
GGTTCGTGCACACAGCCCAGCTTGGAGCGAACGACCTACACCGAACTGAGATACCTACAGCGTGAGCTAT
GAGAAAGCGCCACGCTTCCCGAAGGGAGAAAGGCGGACAGGTATCCGGTAAGCGGCAGGGTCGGAACAGG
AGAGCGCACGAGGGAGCTTCCAGGGGGAAACGCCTGGTATCTTTATAGTCCTGTCGGGTTTCGCCACCTC
TGACTTGAGCGTCGATTTTTGTGATGCTCGTCAGGGGGGCGGAGCCTATGGAAAAACGCCAGCAACGCGG
CCTTTTTACGGTTCCTGGCCTTTTGCTGGCCTTTTGCTCACATGTTCTTAATTAACCTGCAGGCGTTACA
TAACTTACGGTAAATGGCCCGCCTGGCTGACCGCCCAACGACCCCCGCCCATTGACGTCAATAATGACGT
ATGTTCCCATAGTAACGCCAATAGGGACTTTCCATTGACGTCAATGGGTGGAGTATTTACGGTAAACTGC
CCACTTGGCAGTACATCAAGTGTATCATATGCCAAGTACGCCCCCTATTGACGTCAATGACGGTAAATGG
CCCGCCTGGCATTATGCCCAGTACATGACCTTATGGGACTTTCCTACTTGGCAGTACATCTACGTATTAG
TCATCGCTATTACCATGATGATGCGGTTTTGGCAGTACATCAATGGGCGTGGATAGCGGTTTGACTCACG
GGGATTTCCAAGTCTCCACCCCATTGACGTCAATGGGAGTTTGTTTTGACTAGTGGAGCCGAGAGTAATT
CATACAAAAGGAGGGATCGCCTTCGCAAGGGGAGAGCCCAGGGACCGTCCCTAAATTCTCACAGACCCAA
ATCCCTGTAGCCGCCCCACGACAGCGCGAGGAGCATGCGCCCAGGGCTGAGCGCGGGTAGATCAGAGCAC
ACAAGCTCACAGTCCCCGGCGGTGGGGGGAGGGGCGCGCTGAGCGGGGGCCAGGGAGCTGGCGCGGGGCA
AACTGGGAAAGTGGTGTCGTGTGCTGGCTCCGCCCTCTTCCCGAGGGTGGGGGAGAACGGTATATAAGTG
CGGTAGTCGCCTTGGACGTTCTTTTTCGCAACGGGTTTGCCGTCAGAACGCAGGTGAGTGGCGGGTGTGG
CTTCCGCGGGCCCCGGAGCTGGAGCCCTGCTCTGAGCGGGCCGGGCTGATATGCGAGTGTCGTCCGCAGG
GTTTAGCTGTGAGCATTCCCACTTCGAGTGGCGGGCGGTGCGGGGGTGAGAGTGCGAGGCCTAGCGGCAA
CCCCGTAGCCTCGCCTCGTGTCCGGCTTGAGGCCTAGCGTGGTGTCCGCCGCCGCGTGCCACTCCGGCCG
CACTATGCGTTTTTTGTCCTTGCTGCCCTCGATTGCCTTCCAGCAGCATGGGCTAACAAAGGGAGGGTGT
GGGGCTCACTCTTAAGGAGCCCATGAAGCTTACGTTGGATAGGAATGGAAGGGCAGGAGGGGCGACTGGG
GCCCGCCCGCCTTCGGAGCACATGTCCGACGCCACCTGGATGGGGCGAGGCCTGTGGCTTTCCGAAGCAA
TCGGGCGTGAGTTTAGCCTACCTGGGCCATGTGGCCCTAGCACTGGGCACGGTCTGGCCTGGCGGTGCCG
CGTTCCCTTGCCTCCCAACAAGGGTGAGGCCGTCCCGCCCGGCACCAGTTGCTTGCGCGGAAAGATGGCC
GCTCCCGGGGCCCTGTTGCAAGGAGCTCAAAATGGAGGACGCGGCAGCCCGGTGGAGCGGGCGGGTGAGT
CACCCACACAAAGGAAGAGGGCCTTGCCCCTCGCCGGCCGCTGCTTCCTGTGACCCCGTGGTCTATCGGC
CGCATAGTCACCTCGGGCTTCTCTTGAGCACCGCTCGTCGCGGCGGGGGGAGGGGATCTAATGGCGTTGG
AGTTTGTTCACATTTGGTGGGTGGAGACTAGTCAGGCCAGCCTGGCGCTGGAAGTCATTCTTGGAATTTG
CCCCTTTGAGTTTGGAGCGAGGCTAATTCTCAAGCCTCTTAGCGGTTCAAAGGTATTTTCTAAACCCGTT
TCCAGGTGTTGTGAAAGCCACCGCTAATTCAAAGCAATCCGGAGCCACCATGGTGTCAAAAGGTGAAGAA
CTGATTAAGGAAAATATGCACATGAAGTTATACATGGAAGGCACGGTCAATAATCACCACTTTAAATGTA
CATCTGAAGGAGAGGGAAAACCGTACGAAGGAACTCAGACTATGCGAATCAAAGTCGTGGAGGGTGGCCC
GCTGCCTTTCGCCTTCGATATTTTGGCTACTAGCTTCATGTACGGATCTCGCACCTTTATTAACCATACC
CAGGGAATCCCAGATTTCTTTAAACAATCGTTCCCGGAAGGTTTCACGTGGGAAAGAGTGACGACATACG
AAGATGGAGGAGTCCTCACCGCTACCCAGGACACGAGTTTGCAAGATGGATGCTTGATCTATGATGTAAA
GATTCGAGGCGTAAATTTCCCTTCGAACGGCCCAGTCATGCAAAAGAAGACTTTGGGATGGGAAGCAAAT
ACTGAAATGCTTTATCCTGCTGATGGAGGTCTTGAAGGACGTACGGATATGGCACTGAAACTGGTGGGCG
GAGGACACTTGATATGTAATTTCAAAACTACGTATCGAAGTAAAAAGCCGGCCAAGAATCTGAAAATGCC
AGGAGTTTATTACGTTGACCACAGACTTGAAAGAATTAAGGAGGCAGATAAAGAAACGTACGTGGAACAA
CACGAAGTAGCCGTTGCTCGCTATTGTGACTTGCCATCGAAACTTGGACATAAACTTAATGGAATGGATG
AACTTTATAAAGGAAGCTCCGATCCAAAAAAGAAGAGAAAGGTAGACCCCAAAAAGAAAAGGAAGGTGGA
CCCTAAGAAAAAGCGCAAAGTGTGAGGATCCCGTACGCCTAGGAGCAGGTTTCCCCAATGACACAAAACG
TGCAACTTGAAACTCCGCCTGGTCTTTCCAGGTCTAGAGGGGTAACACTTTGTACTGCGTTTGGCTCCAC
GCTCGATCCACTGGCGAGTGTTAGTAACAGCACTGTTGCTTCGTAGCGGAGCATGACGGCCGTGGGAACT
CCTCCTTGGTAACAAGGACCCACGGGGCCAAAAGCCACGCCCACACGGGCCCGTCATGTGTGCAACCCCA
GCACGGCGACTTTACTGCGAAACCCACTTTAAAGTGACATTGAAACTGGTACCCACACACTGGTGACAGG
CTAAGGATGCCCTTCAGGTACCCCGAGGTAACACGCGACACTCGGGATCTGAGAAGGGGACTGGGGCTTC
TATAAAAGCGCTCGGTTTAAAAAGCTTCTATGCCTGAATAGGTGACCGGAGGTCGGCACCTTTCCTTTGC
AATTACTGACCCTATGAATACACTGACTGTTTGACAATTAATCATCGGCATAGTATATCGGCATAGTATA
ATACGACTCACTATAGGAGGGCCACCATGAAGAAACCTGAACTGACAGCAACTTCTGTTGAGAAGTTTCT
CATTGAAAAATTTGATTCTGTTTCTGATCTCATGCAGCTGTCTGAAGGTGAAGAAAGCAGAGCCTTTTCT
TTTGATGTTGGAGGAAGAGGTTATGTTCTGAGGGTCAATTCTTGTGCTGATGGTTTTTACAAAGACAGAT
ATGTTTACAGACACTTTGCCTCTGCTGCTCTGCCAATTCCAGAAGTTCTGGACATTGGAGAATTTTCTGA
ATCTCTCACCTACTGCATCAGCAGAAGAGCACAAGGAGTCACTCTCCAGGATCTCCCTGAAACTGAGCTG
CCAGCTGTTCTGCAACCTGTTGCTGAAGCAATGGATGCCATTGCAGCAGCTGATCTGAGCCAAACCTCTG
GATTTGGTCCTTTTGGTCCCCAAGGCATTGGTCAGTACACCACTTGGAGGGATTTCATTTGTGCCATTGC
TGATCCTCATGTCTATCACTGGCAGACTGTGATGGATGACACAGTTTCTGCTTCTGTTGCTCAGGCACTG
GATGAACTCATGCTGTGGGCAGAAGATTGTCCTGAAGTCAGACACCTGGTCCATGCTGATTTTGGAAGCA
ACAATGTTCTGACAGACAATGGCAGAATCACTGCAGTCATTGACTGGTCTGAAGCCATGTTTGGAGATTC
TCAATATGAGGTTGCCAACATTTTTTTTTGGAGACCTTGGCTGGCTTGCATGGAACAACAAACAAGATAT
TTTGAAAGAAGACACCCAGAACTGGCTGGTTCCCCCAGACTGAGAGCCTACATGCTCAGAATTGGCCTGG
ACCAACTGTATCAATCTCTGGTTGATGGAAACTTTGATGATGCTGCTTGGGCACAAGGAAGATGTGATGC
CATTGTGAGGTCTGGTGCTGGAACTGTTGGAAGAACTCAAATTGCAAGAAGGTCTGCTGCTGTTTGGACT
GATGGATGTGTTGAAGTTCTGGCTGACTCTGGAAACAGGAGACCCTCCACAAGACCCAGAGCCAAGGAAT
GAATATTAGCTAGATTATCCCTAATACCTGCCACCCCACTCTTAATCAGTGGTGGAAGAACGGTCTCAGA
ACTGTTTGTTTCAATTGGCCATTTAAGTTTAGTAGTAAAAGACTGGTTAATGATAACAATGCATCGTAAA
ACCTTCAGAAGGAAAGGAGAATGTTTTGTGGACCACTTTGGTTTTCTTTTTTGCGTGTGGCAGTTTTAAG
TTATTAGTTTTTAAAATCAGTACTTTTTAATGGAAACAACTTGACCAAAAATTTGTCACAGAATTTTGAG
ACCCATTAAAAAAGTTAAATGAGAAACCTGTGTGTTCCTTTGGTCAACACCGAGACATTTAGGTGAAAGA
CATCTAATTCTGGTTTTACGAATCTGGAAACTTCTTGAAAATGTAATTCTTGAGTTAACACTTCTGGGTG
GAGAATAGGGTTGTTTTCCCCCCACATAATTGGAAGGGGAAGGAATATCATTTAAAGCTATGGGAGGGTT
GCTTTGATTACAACACTGGAGAGAAATGCAGCATGTTGCTGATTGCCTGTCACTAAAACAGGCCAAAAAC
TGAGTCCTTGGGTTGCATAGAAAGCTG
Features (pLannotate 1.2.2; 14 found; start..end, strand, type, name):
     51..242     +  promoter       SV40 promoter (fragment): SV40 enhancer and early promoter
    429..1562    +  promoter       mEF-1α promoter (fragment): strong constitutive promoter for mouse elongation factor EF-1α
   1607..1728    -  polyA_signal   SV40 poly(A) signal: SV40 polyadenylation signal
   1751..1822    -  CDS            large T antigen (fragment): large T antigen from SV40 (simian virus 40)
   1916..2504    +  rep_origin     ori: high-copy-number ColE1/pMB1/pBR322/pUC origin of replication
   2584..2887    +  enhancer       CMV enhancer: human cytomegalovirus immediate early enhancer
   2889..2988    +  promoter       CMV promoter (fragment): human cytomegalovirus (CMV) immediate early promoter
   4320..5051    +  CDS            TagRFP-T: TagRFP-T is a basic (constitutively fluorescent) red fluorescent protein published in 2008, derived from Entacmaea quadricolor. It has low acid sensitivity.
   5064..5084    +  CDS            SV40 NLS: nuclear localization signal of SV40 (simian virus 40) large T antigen
   5154..5598    +  misc_feature   FMDV IRES: internal ribosome entry site (IRES) of the foot-and-mouth disease virus
   5631..5649    +  promoter       tac promoter (fragment): strong E. coli promoter; hybrid between the trp and lac UV5 promoters
   5669..5687    +  promoter       T7 promoter: promoter for bacteriophage T7 RNA polymerase
   5697..6719    +  CDS            hph: KHYB_ECOLX - Experimental evidence at protein level: Swiss-Prot protein existence level 1. The aminoglycoside phosphotransferases achieve inactivation of their antibiotic substrates by phosphorylation. Only phosphorylates hygromycin and closely related compounds such as demethyl analogs and destomycin. From Escherichia coli.
   6734..7306    +  polyA_signal   EF-1α poly(A) signal: human EF-1α polyadenylation signal
