[The description below was written by a language model from this plasmid's Addgene catalogue record and pLannotate feature annotations shown in this document.]
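Description:
pVITRO1-TagRFP-NLS is a mammalian expression plasmid built on InvivoGen's pVITRO1-hygro-mcs backbone, a dual-cassette vector, and is intended to produce a nucleus-targeted red fluorescent protein in mammalian cells. It replicates in E. coli from a high-copy ColE1/pUC-type origin. Unusually, it is selected with hygromycin in bacteria as well as in mammalian cells, because the hph hygromycin phosphotransferase gene is its only resistance marker.

The payload is a synthetic TagRFP fused to nuclear localization signals. The catalogue calls it TagRFP-3xNLS, while the annotation identifies the fluorophore as TagRFP-T and marks a single SV40 large T NLS directly downstream, with unannotated space that could hold further repeats. The catalogue gives rat EF1α as the promoter. The feature table shows a CMV enhancer and a partial CMV promoter upstream, followed by a long unannotated stretch before the coding sequence, where the rat EF1α element presumably lies. After the reporter comes an FMDV IRES, short bacterial promoter elements (tac fragment and T7) and hph, ending in an EF-1α polyadenylation signal. Hygromycin resistance is therefore translated from the same mammalian transcript as the reporter and is independently expressed in E. coli. The second cassette, with an SV40 enhancer fragment, the mouse EF-1α promoter and an SV40 poly(A) signal, has no annotated insert.

The catalogue sizes (6762 bp total, 271 bp insert) do not match the 7,307 nt sequenced record or the roughly 730 bp fluorophore. The listed insert size may reflect only a subcloned fragment. The plasmid comes from work on multiplexed biosensor barcoding, where a spectrally and spatially defined marker such as nuclear red fluorescence can identify cell populations.
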