Addgene plasmid #184446: pVITRO1-TagRFP-NLS
Purpose: Nucleus-targeted TagRFP expression in mammalian cells
Depositing lab: Chuan-Hsiang Huang. Depositing organization: Johns Hopkins University and School of Medicine. Publication: Deciphering cell signaling networks with massively multiplexed biosensor barcoding. Yang JM, Chi WY, Liang J, Takayanagi S, Iglesias PA, Huang CH. Cell. 2021 Dec 9;184(25):6193-6206.e14. doi: 10.1016/j.cell.2021.11.005. Epub 2021 Nov 26. PubMed 34838160.
Backbone
  Vector backbone: pVITRO1-hygro-mcs
  Backbone manufacturer: InvivoGen
  Backbone size w/o insert (bp): 6491
  Total vector size (bp): 6762
  Vector type: Mammalian Expression
Growth in bacteria
  Bacterial resistance: Hygromycin, 200 μg/mL
  Growth temperature: 37°C
  Growth strain: DH5alpha
  Copy number: High Copy
Gene/Insert
  Gene/Insert name: TagRFP-3xNLS
  Species: Synthetic
  Insert size (bp): 271
  Mutation: WT
  Promoter: Rat EF1α
  Cloning method: Restriction Enzyme; 5′ cloning site BspEI (not destroyed); 3′ cloning site BamHI (not destroyed)
  Sequencing primers: 5′ N/A; 3′ GGAAAGACCAGGCGGAGTTTC
Terms and licenses: Academic/Nonprofit Terms; Industry Terms: Not Available to Industry
How to cite: pVITRO1-TagRFP-NLS was a gift from Chuan-Hsiang Huang (Addgene plasmid # 184446 ; http://n2t.net/addgene:184446 ; RRID:Addgene_184446)
